>Addgene plasmid #246576 | pX459-Itgav gRNA | addgene full sequence | sequence record 490442 | Addgene NGS Result
GAGGGCCTATTTCCCATGATTCCTTCATATTTGCATATACGATACAAGGCTGTTAGAGAGATAATTGGAA
TTAATTTGACTGTAAACACAAAGATATTAGTACAAAATACGTGACGTAGAAAGTAATAATTTCTTGGGTA
GTTTGCAGTTTTAAAATTATGTTTTAAAATGGACTATCATATGCTTACCGTAACTTGAAAGTATTTCGAT
TTCTTGGCTTTATATATCTTGTGGAAAGGACGAAACACCGAAGTTACTTCGGATTCGCCGGTTTTAGAGC
TAGAAATAGCAAGTTAAAATAAGGCTAGTCCGTTATCAACTTGAAAAAGTGGCACCGAGTCGGTGCTTTT
TTGTTTTAGAGCTAGAAATAGCAAGTTAAAATAAGGCTAGTCCGTTTTTAGCGCGTGCGCCAATTCTGCA
GACAAATGGCTCTAGAGGTACCCGTTACATAACTTACGGTAAATGGCCCGCCTGGCTGACCGCCCAACGA
CCCCCGCCCATTGACGTCAATAGTAACGCCAATAGGGACTTTCCATTGACGTCAATGGGTGGAGTATTTA
CGGTAAACTGCCCACTTGGCAGTACATCAAGTGTATCATATGCCAAGTACGCCCCCTATTGACGTCAATG
ACGGTAAATGGCCCGCCTGGCATTGTGCCCAGTACATGACCTTATGGGACTTTCCTACTTGGCAGTACAT
CTACGTATTAGTCATCGCTATTACCATGGTCGAGGTGAGCCCCACGTTCTGCTTCACTCTCCCCATCTCC
CCCCCCTCCCCACCCCCAATTTTGTATTTATTTATTTTTTAATTATTTTGTGCAGCGATGGGGGCGGGGG
GGGGGGGGGGGCGCGCGCCAGGCGGGGCGGGGCGGGGCGAGGGGCGGGGCGGGGCGAGGCGGAGAGGTGC
GGCGGCAGCCAATCAGAGCGGCGCGCTCCGAAAGTTTCCTTTTATGGCGAGGCGGCGGCGGCGGCGGCCC
TATAAAAAGCGAAGCGCGCGGCGGGCGGGAGTCGCTGCGCGCTGCCTTCGCCCCGTGCCCCGCTCCGCCG
CCGCCTCGCGCCGCCCGCCCCGGCTCTGACTGACCGCGTTACTCCCACAGGTGAGCGGGCGGGACGGCCC
TTCTCCTCCGGGCTGTAATTAGCTGAGCAAGAGGTAAGGGTTTAAGGGATGGTTGGTTGGTGGGGTATTA
ATGTTTAATTACCTGGAGCACCTGCCTGAAATCACTTTTTTTCAGGTTGGACCGGTGCCACCATGGACTA
TAAGGACCACGACGGAGACTACAAGGATCATGATATTGATTACAAAGACGATGACGATAAGATGGCCCCA
AAGAAGAAGCGGAAGGTCGGTATCCACGGAGTCCCAGCAGCCGACAAGAAGTACAGCATCGGCCTGGACA
TCGGCACCAACTCTGTGGGCTGGGCCGTGATCACCGACGAGTACAAGGTGCCCAGCAAGAAATTCAAGGT
GCTGGGCAACACCGACCGGCACAGCATCAAGAAGAACCTGATCGGAGCCCTGCTGTTCGACAGCGGCGAA
ACAGCCGAGGCCACCCGGCTGAAGAGAACCGCCAGAAGAAGATACACCAGACGGAAGAACCGGATCTGCT
ATCTGCAAGAGATCTTCAGCAACGAGATGGCCAAGGTGGACGACAGCTTCTTCCACAGACTGGAAGAGTC
CTTCCTGGTGGAAGAGGATAAGAAGCACGAGCGGCACCCCATCTTCGGCAACATCGTGGACGAGGTGGCC
TACCACGAGAAGTACCCCACCATCTACCACCTGAGAAAGAAACTGGTGGACAGCACCGACAAGGCCGACC
TGCGGCTGATCTATCTGGCCCTGGCCCACATGATCAAGTTCCGGGGCCACTTCCTGATCGAGGGCGACCT
GAACCCCGACAACAGCGACGTGGACAAGCTGTTCATCCAGCTGGTGCAGACCTACAACCAGCTGTTCGAG
GAAAACCCCATCAACGCCAGCGGCGTGGACGCCAAGGCCATCCTGTCTGCCAGACTGAGCAAGAGCAGAC
GGCTGGAAAATCTGATCGCCCAGCTGCCCGGCGAGAAGAAGAATGGCCTGTTCGGAAACCTGATTGCCCT
GAGCCTGGGCCTGACCCCCAACTTCAAGAGCAACTTCGACCTGGCCGAGGATGCCAAACTGCAGCTGAGC
AAGGACACCTACGACGACGACCTGGACAACCTGCTGGCCCAGATCGGCGACCAGTACGCCGACCTGTTTC
TGGCCGCCAAGAACCTGTCCGACGCCATCCTGCTGAGCGACATCCTGAGAGTGAACACCGAGATCACCAA
GGCCCCCCTGAGCGCCTCTATGATCAAGAGATACGACGAGCACCACCAGGACCTGACCCTGCTGAAAGCT
CTCGTGCGGCAGCAGCTGCCTGAGAAGTACAAAGAGATTTTCTTCGACCAGAGCAAGAACGGCTACGCCG
GCTACATTGACGGCGGAGCCAGCCAGGAAGAGTTCTACAAGTTCATCAAGCCCATCCTGGAAAAGATGGA
CGGCACCGAGGAACTGCTCGTGAAGCTGAACAGAGAGGACCTGCTGCGGAAGCAGCGGACCTTCGACAAC
GGCAGCATCCCCCACCAGATCCACCTGGGAGAGCTGCACGCCATTCTGCGGCGGCAGGAAGATTTTTACC
CATTCCTGAAGGACAACCGGGAAAAGATCGAGAAGATCCTGACCTTCCGCATCCCCTACTACGTGGGCCC
TCTGGCCAGGGGAAACAGCAGATTCGCCTGGATGACCAGAAAGAGCGAGGAAACCATCACCCCCTGGAAC
TTCGAGGAAGTGGTGGACAAGGGCGCTTCCGCCCAGAGCTTCATCGAGCGGATGACCAACTTCGATAAGA
ACCTGCCCAACGAGAAGGTGCTGCCCAAGCACAGCCTGCTGTACGAGTACTTCACCGTGTATAACGAGCT
GACCAAAGTGAAATACGTGACCGAGGGAATGAGAAAGCCCGCCTTCCTGAGCGGCGAGCAGAAAAAGGCC
ATCGTGGACCTGCTGTTCAAGACCAACCGGAAAGTGACCGTGAAGCAGCTGAAAGAGGACTACTTCAAGA
AAATCGAGTGCTTCGACTCCGTGGAAATCTCCGGCGTGGAAGATCGGTTCAACGCCTCCCTGGGCACATA
CCACGATCTGCTGAAAATTATCAAGGACAAGGACTTCCTGGACAATGAGGAAAACGAGGACATTCTGGAA
GATATCGTGCTGACCCTGACACTGTTTGAGGACAGAGAGATGATCGAGGAACGGCTGAAAACCTATGCCC
ACCTGTTCGACGACAAAGTGATGAAGCAGCTGAAGCGGCGGAGATACACCGGCTGGGGCAGGCTGAGCCG
GAAGCTGATCAACGGCATCCGGGACAAGCAGTCCGGCAAGACAATCCTGGATTTCCTGAAGTCCGACGGC
TTCGCCAACAGAAACTTCATGCAGCTGATCCACGACGACAGCCTGACCTTTAAAGAGGACATCCAGAAAG
CCCAGGTGTCCGGCCAGGGCGATAGCCTGCACGAGCACATTGCCAATCTGGCCGGCAGCCCCGCCATTAA
GAAGGGCATCCTGCAGACAGTGAAGGTGGTGGACGAGCTCGTGAAAGTGATGGGCCGGCACAAGCCCGAG
AACATCGTGATCGAAATGGCCAGAGAGAACCAGACCACCCAGAAGGGACAGAAGAACAGCCGCGAGAGAA
TGAAGCGGATCGAAGAGGGCATCAAAGAGCTGGGCAGCCAGATCCTGAAAGAACACCCCGTGGAAAACAC
CCAGCTGCAGAACGAGAAGCTGTACCTGTACTACCTGCAGAATGGGCGGGATATGTACGTGGACCAGGAA
CTGGACATCAACCGGCTGTCCGACTACGATGTGGACCATATCGTGCCTCAGAGCTTTCTGAAGGACGACT
CCATCGACAACAAGGTGCTGACCAGAAGCGACAAGAACCGGGGCAAGAGCGACAACGTGCCCTCCGAAGA
GGTCGTGAAGAAGATGAAGAACTACTGGCGGCAGCTGCTGAACGCCAAGCTGATTACCCAGAGAAAGTTC
GACAATCTGACCAAGGCCGAGAGAGGCGGCCTGAGCGAACTGGATAAGGCCGGCTTCATCAAGAGACAGC
TGGTGGAAACCCGGCAGATCACAAAGCACGTGGCACAGATCCTGGACTCCCGGATGAACACTAAGTACGA
CGAGAATGACAAGCTGATCCGGGAAGTGAAAGTGATCACCCTGAAGTCCAAGCTGGTGTCCGATTTCCGG
AAGGATTTCCAGTTTTACAAAGTGCGCGAGATCAACAACTACCACCACGCCCACGACGCCTACCTGAACG
CCGTCGTGGGAACCGCCCTGATCAAAAAGTACCCTAAGCTGGAAAGCGAGTTCGTGTACGGCGACTACAA
GGTGTACGACGTGCGGAAGATGATCGCCAAGAGCGAGCAGGAAATCGGCAAGGCTACCGCCAAGTACTTC
TTCTACAGCAACATCATGAACTTTTTCAAGACCGAGATTACCCTGGCCAACGGCGAGATCCGGAAGCGGC
CTCTGATCGAGACAAACGGCGAAACCGGGGAGATCGTGTGGGATAAGGGCCGGGATTTTGCCACCGTGCG
GAAAGTGCTGAGCATGCCCCAAGTGAATATCGTGAAAAAGACCGAGGTGCAGACAGGCGGCTTCAGCAAA
GAGTCTATCCTGCCCAAGAGGAACAGCGATAAGCTGATCGCCAGAAAGAAGGACTGGGACCCTAAGAAGT
ACGGCGGCTTCGACAGCCCCACCGTGGCCTATTCTGTGCTGGTGGTGGCCAAAGTGGAAAAGGGCAAGTC
CAAGAAACTGAAGAGTGTGAAAGAGCTGCTGGGGATCACCATCATGGAAAGAAGCAGCTTCGAGAAGAAT
CCCATCGACTTTCTGGAAGCCAAGGGCTACAAAGAAGTGAAAAAGGACCTGATCATCAAGCTGCCTAAGT
ACTCCCTGTTCGAGCTGGAAAACGGCCGGAAGAGAATGCTGGCCTCTGCCGGCGAACTGCAGAAGGGAAA
CGAACTGGCCCTGCCCTCCAAATATGTGAACTTCCTGTACCTGGCCAGCCACTATGAGAAGCTGAAGGGC
TCCCCCGAGGATAATGAGCAGAAACAGCTGTTTGTGGAACAGCACAAGCACTACCTGGACGAGATCATCG
AGCAGATCAGCGAGTTCTCCAAGAGAGTGATCCTGGCCGACGCTAATCTGGACAAAGTGCTGTCCGCCTA
CAACAAGCACCGGGATAAGCCCATCAGAGAGCAGGCCGAGAATATCATCCACCTGTTTACCCTGACCAAT
CTGGGAGCCCCTGCCGCCTTCAAGTACTTTGACACCACCATCGACCGGAAGAGGTACACCAGCACCAAAG
AGGTGCTGGACGCCACCCTGATCCACCAGAGCATCACCGGCCTGTACGAGACACGGATCGACCTGTCTCA
GCTGGGAGGCGACAAAAGGCCGGCGGCCACGAAAAAGGCCGGCCAGGCAAAAAAGAAAAAGGAATTCGGC
AGTGGAGAGGGCAGAGGAAGTCTGCTAACATGCGGTGACGTCGAGGAGAATCCTGGCCCAATGACCGAGT
ACAAGCCCACGGTGCGCCTCGCCACCCGCGACGACGTCCCCAGGGCCGTACGCACCCTCGCCGCCGCGTT
CGCCGACTACCCCGCCACGCGCCACACCGTCGATCCGGACCGCCACATCGAGCGGGTCACCGAGCTGCAA
GAACTCTTCCTCACGCGCGTCGGGCTCGACATCGGCAAGGTGTGGGTCGCGGACGACGGCGCCGCGGTGG
CGGTCTGGACCACGCCGGAGAGCGTCGAAGCGGGGGCGGTGTTCGCCGAGATCGGCCCGCGCATGGCCGA
GTTGAGCGGTTCCCGGCTGGCCGCGCAGCAACAGATGGAAGGCCTCCTGGCGCCGCACCGGCCCAAGGAG
CCCGCGTGGTTCCTGGCCACCGTCGGAGTCTCGCCCGACCACCAGGGCAAGGGTCTGGGCAGCGCCGTCG
TGCTCCCCGGAGTGGAGGCGGCCGAGCGCGCCGGGGTGCCCGCCTTCCTGGAGACCTCCGCGCCCCGCAA
CCTCCCCTTCTACGAGCGGCTCGGCTTCACCGTCACCGCCGACGTCGAGGTGCCCGAAGGACCGCGCACC
TGGTGCATGACCCGCAAGCCCGGTGCCTGAGAATTCTAACTAGAGCTCGCTGATCAGCCTCGACTGTGCC
TTCTAGTTGCCAGCCATCTGTTGTTTGCCCCTCCCCCGTGCCTTCCTTGACCCTGGAAGGTGCCACTCCC
ACTGTCCTTTCCTAATAAAATGAGGAAATTGCATCGCATTGTCTGAGTAGGTGTCATTCTATTCTGGGGG
GTGGGGTGGGGCAGGACAGCAAGGGGGAGGATTGGGAAGAGAATAGCAGGCATGCTGGGGAGCGGCCGCA
GGAACCCCTAGTGATGGAGTTGGCCACTCCCTCTCTGCGCGCTCGCTCGCTCACTGAGGCCGGGCGACCA
AAGGTCGCCCGACGCCCGGGCTTTGCCCGGGCGGCCTCAGTGAGCGAGCGAGCGCGCAGCTGCCTGCAGG
GGCGCCTGATGCGGTATTTTCTCCTTACGCATCTGTGCGGTATTTCACACCGCATA
[95 nt withheld, positions 6637-6731]
T
[46 nt withheld, positions 6733-6778]
C
[141 nt withheld, positions 6780-6920]
CCTTTGACGTTGGAGTCCACGTTCTTT
[37 nt withheld, positions 6948-6984]
ACTCTATCTCGGGCTATTCTTTTGATTTATAAGGGATTTTGCCGATTTCGGTCTATTGGTTAAAAAATGA
GCTGATTTAACAAAAATTTAACGCGAATTTTAACAAAATATTAACGTTTACAATTTTATGGTGCACTCTC
AGTACAATCTGCTCTGATGCCGCATAGTTAAGCCAGCCCCGACACCCGCCAACACCCGCTGACGCGCCCT
GACGGGCTTGTCTGCTCCCGGCATCCGCTTACAGACAAGCTGTGACCGTCTCCGGGAGCTGCATGTGTCA
GAGGTTTTCACCGTCATCACCGAAACGCGCGAGACGAAAGGGCCTCGTGATACGCCTATTTTTATAGGTT
AATGTCATGATAATAATGGTTTCTTAGACGTCAGGTGGCACTTTTCGGGGAAATGTGCGCGGAACCCCTA
TTTGTTTATTTTTCTAAATACATTCAAATATGTATCCGCTCATGAGACAATAACCCTGATAAATGCTTCA
ATAATATTGAAAAAGGAAGAGTATGAGTATTCAACATTTCCGTGTCGCCCTTATTCCCTTTTTTGCGGCA
TTTTGCCTTCCTGTTTTTGCTCACCCAGAAACGCTGGTGAAAGTAAAAGATGCTGAAGATCAGTTGGGTG
CACGAGTGGGTTACATCGAACTGGATCTCAACAGCGGTAAGATCCTTGAGAGTTTTCGCCCCGAAGAACG
TTTTCCAATGATGAGCACTTTTAAAGTTCTGCTATGTGGCGCGGTATTATCCCGTATTGACGCCGGGCAA
GAGCAACTCGGTCGCCGCATACACTATTCTCAGAATGACTTGGTTGAGTACTCACCAGTCACAGAAAAGC
ATCTTACGGATGGCATGACAGTAAGAGAATTATGCAGTGCTGCCATAACCATGAGTGATAACACTGCGGC
CAACTTACTTCTGACAACGATCGGAGGACCGAAGGAGCTAACCGCTTTTTTGCACAACATGGGGGATCAT
GTAACTCGCCTTGATCGTTGGGAACCGGAGCTGAATGAAGCCATACCAAACGACGAGCGTGACACCACGA
TGCCTGTAGCAATGGCAACAACGTTGCGCAAACTATTAACTGGCGAACTACTTACTCTAGCTTCCCGGCA
ACAATTAATAGACTGGATGGAGGCGGATAAAGTTGCAGGACCACTTCTGCGCTCGGCCCTTCCGGCTGGC
TGGTTTATTGCTGATAAATCTGGAGCCGGTGAGCGTGGAAGCCGCGGTATCATTGCAGCACTGGGGCCAG
ATGGTAAGCCCTCCCGTATCGTAGTTATCTACACGACGGGGAGTCAGGCAACTATGGATGAACGAAATAG
ACAGATCGCTGAGATAGGTGCCTCACTGATTAAGCATTGGTAACTGTCAGACCAAGTTTACTCATATATA
CTTTAGATTGATTTAAAACTTCATTTTTAATTTAAAAGGATCTAGGTGAAGATCCTTTTTGATAATCTCA
TGACCAAAATCCCTTAACGTGAGTTTTCGTTCCACTGAGCGTCAGACCCCGTAGAAAAGATCAAAGGATC
TTCTTGAGATCCTTTTTTTCTGCGCGTAATCTGCTGCTTGCAAACAAAAAAACCACCGCTACCAGCGGTG
GTTTGTTTGCCGGATCAAGAGCTACCAACTCTTTTTCCGAAGGTAACTGGCTTCAGCAGAGCGCAGATAC
CAAATACTGTTCTTCTAGTGTAGCCGTAGTTAGGCCACCACTTCAAGAACTCTGTAGCACCGCCTACATA
CCTCGCTCTGCTAATCCTGTTACCAGTGGCTGCTGCCAGTGGCGATAAGTCGTGTCTTACCGGGTTGGAC
TCAAGACGATAGTTACCGGATAAGGCGCAGCGGTCGGGCTGAACGGGGGGTTCGTGCACACAGCCCAGCT
TGGAGCGAACGACCTACACCGAACTGAGATACCTACAGCGTGAGCTATGAGAAAGCGCCACGCTTCCCGA
AGGGAGAAAGGCGGACAGGTATCCGGTAAGCGGCAGGGTCGGAACAGGAGAGCGCACGAGGGAGCTTCCA
GGGGGAAACGCCTGGTATCTTTATAGTCCTGTCGGGTTTCGCCACCTCTGACTTGAGCGTCGATTTTTGT
GATGCTCGTCAGGGGGGCGGAGCCTATGGAAAAACGCCAGCAACGCGGCCTTTTTACGGTTCCTGGCCTT
TTGCTGGCCTTTTGCTCACATGT
Features (pLannotate 1.2.2; 19 found; start..end, strand, type, name):
      1..241     +  promoter       U6 promoter: RNA polymerase III promoter for human U6 snRNA
    271..346     +  misc_RNA       gRNA scaffold: guide RNA scaffold for the Streptococcus pyogenes CRISPR/Cas9 system
    353..396     +  misc_RNA       gRNA scaffold (fragment): guide RNA scaffold for the Streptococcus pyogenes CRISPR/Cas9 system
    443..728     +  enhancer       CMV enhancer: human cytomegalovirus immediate early enhancer; contains an 18-bp deletion relative to the standard CMV enhancer
    730..1007    +  promoter       chicken β-actin promoter: No description available
   1008..1235    +  intron         hybrid intron: hybrid between chicken β-actin (CBA) and minute virus of mice (MMV) introns (Gray et al., 2011)
   1373..2974    +  CDS            Cas9(N): N-terminal portion of Streptococcus pyogenes Cas9 (Zetsche et al., 2015)
   2975..5473    +  CDS            Cas9(C): C-terminal portion of Streptococcus pyogenes Cas9 (Zetsche et al., 2015)
   5474..5521    +  CDS            nucleoplasmin NLS: bipartite nuclear localization signal from nucleoplasmin
   5591..6190    +  CDS            PuroR (fragment): puromycin N-acetyltransferase; pac from Streptomyces; confers resistance to puromycin
   6224..6335    +  polyA_signal   bGH poly(A) signal: bovine growth hormone polyadenylation signal
   6440..6580    +  repeat_region  AAV2 ITR: inverted terminal repeat of adeno-associated virus serotype 2 inverted
   6585..6636    -  misc_feature   bom (fragment): basis of mobility region from pBR322
   6655..7110    +  rep_origin     f1 ori (sequence partly withheld): f1 bacteriophage origin of replication; arrow indicates direction of (+) strand synthesis
   7111..7160    -  misc_feature   bom (fragment): basis of mobility region from pBR322
   7262..7297    -  CDS            rop (fragment): Rop protein, which maintains plasmids at low copy number; rop
   7392..7496    +  promoter       AmpR promoter: bla
   7497..8357    +  CDS            AmpR: β-lactamase; bla; confers resistance to ampicillin, carbenicillin, and related antibiotics
   8528..9116    +  rep_origin     ori: high-copy-number ColE1/pMB1/pBR322/pUC origin of replication
