[The description below was written by a language model from this plasmid's Addgene catalogue record and pLannotate feature annotations shown in this document.]
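Description:
pX459-Itgav gRNA is an all-in-one mammalian CRISPR/Cas9 expression plasmid built on the pX459 backbone. It delivers Streptococcus pyogenes Cas9 together with a single guide RNA targeting mouse Itgav, the gene encoding integrin alpha-V (CD51). It is propagated in E. coli as a high-copy plasmid through a ColE1/pUC-type origin with ampicillin selection (AmpR under its own bla promoter). The backbone also contains an f1 phage origin, a single annotated AAV2 inverted terminal repeat, and short bom and rop fragments, which appear to be leftovers of the vector's lineage rather than functional parts of the design.

The plasmid holds two expression units. In the first, the human U6 RNA polymerase III promoter drives the 20-nt Itgav spacer, which was made as a synthetic oligo and cloned by restriction enzymes directly upstream of the SpCas9 gRNA scaffold. A second, partial scaffold fragment is annotated just downstream. In the second unit, the CBh promoter (CMV enhancer, chicken β-actin promoter and a hybrid intron) drives SpCas9, which the annotation tool splits into contiguous N- and C-terminal segments, followed by a nucleoplasmin nuclear localization signal. According to the depositor's comments, Cas9 is linked through a T2A self-cleaving peptide to puromycin N-acetyltransferase, so both proteins come from one transcript, which ends at a bGH polyadenylation signal. The T2A element itself is not annotated in the feature table.

After transfection into mouse cells, puromycin can be used to enrich for cells expressing Cas9 and the guide, which direct cleavage at the Itgav locus, typically for gene disruption. The associated publication concerns WNT7A/B co-receptor signaling in brain endothelial cells.
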