Addgene plasmid #246576: pX459-Itgav gRNA
Purpose: CRISPR vector co-expressing Cas9 and a mouse Itgav gRNA
Depositing lab: Mario Vallon. Depositing organization: Julius-Maximilians-Universitaet Wuerzburg. Publication: WNT7A/B assemble a GPR124-RECK-LRP5/6 co-receptor complex to activate beta-catenin signaling in brain endothelial cells. Heiden R, Hannig L, Kuo CJ, Ergun S, Braunger BM, Vallon M. J Biol Chem. 2025 Sep 4:110682. doi: 10.1016/j.jbc.2025.110682. PubMed 40914247.
Backbone
  Vector backbone: pX459
  Vector type: CRISPR
  Selectable markers: Puromycin
Growth in bacteria
  Bacterial resistance: Ampicillin, 100 μg/mL
  Growth temperature: 37°C
  Growth strain: DH5alpha
  Copy number: High Copy
Gene/Insert
  Gene/Insert name: Itgav gRNA
  gRNA/shRNA sequence: AAGTTACTTCGGATTCGCCG
  Species: M. musculus (mouse)
  Insert size (bp): 20
  Entrez Gene: Itgav (a.k.a. 1110004F14Rik, 2610028E01Rik, CD51, D430040G12Rik)
  Promoter: U6
  Cloning method: Restriction Enzyme; 5′ cloning site Unspecified (unknown if destroyed)
Resource information
  A portion of this plasmid was derived from a plasmid made by: Synthetic oligo
Terms and licenses: Academic/Nonprofit Terms; Industry Terms: Not Available to Industry
Depositor comments: CBh-SpCas9-T2A-Puro cassette on backbone
How to cite: pX459-Itgav gRNA was a gift from Mario Vallon (Addgene plasmid # 246576 ; http://n2t.net/addgene:246576 ; RRID:Addgene_246576)
